>Addgene plasmid #26496 | pJC152.3-spp-18 | depositor partial sequence | sequence record 12525 | Author sequence
ATGAAGAGCGGAGCATTAACTGTTGTCGGGTTTTGTTTGATTTCATATTGCATGAGTGCCATACCAGAAG
ATTACGAAAAACGAGGTTATCACTTTTTTCGACTGAAAAAATCAGGAGATCGCGTAATTCCGGATGTCAT
GAAGGCAATGATTGAGACAAAAATTCAAAATCATGAACAGTTGTGTGCAGCGGACAAAAAATTTATCGAA
ATGATTTCCAGCGTTTAAAATGACAAAATTAGTTTTTATGTGTCAACTAATATAATTTTTTTGTAAAAAA
AAAAAA
