>Addgene plasmid #26496 | pJC152.3-spp-18 | addgene partial sequence | sequence record 32686 | 26496 with T3
TATCGACTCACTATAGGGTTTTTTTTTTTTTACAAAAAAATTATATTATTGACACTAAAAACTAATTTTG
TCATTTTAAACGCTGGAAATCATTTCGATAAATTTTTTGTCCGCTGCACACAACTGTTCATGATTTTGAA
TTTTTGTCTCAATCATTGCCTTCATGACATCCGGAATTACGCAATCTCCTGATTTTTTCAGTCGAAAAAA
GTGATAACCTCGTTTTTCGTAATCTTCTGGTATGGCACTCATGCAATATGAAATCAAACAAAACCCGACA
ACAGTTAATGCTCCGCTCTTCATAGGTCACTTCTATAGTGTCACCTAAATCTCCCCTAATAGTGAG
