>Addgene plasmid #26496 | pJC152.3-spp-18 | addgene partial sequence | sequence record 32687 | 26496 with SP6
GTTGTCGGGTTTTGTTTGATTTCATATTGCATGAGTGCCATACCAGAAGATTACGAAAAACGAGGTTATC
ACTTTTTTCGACTGAAAAAATCAGGAGATTGCGTAATTCCGGATGTCATGAAGGCAATGATTGAGACAAA
AATTCAAAATCATGAACAGTTGTGTGCAGCGGACAAAAAATTTATCGAAATGATTTCCAGCGTTTAAAAT
GACAAAATTAGTTTTTAGTGTCAATAATATAATTTTTTTGTAAAAAAAAAAAAACCTATAGTGAGTCGTA
TTAATTCTGTGCTCGCAGGTCTCCCTTTAGTGAGGGTTAATTCTCCCTATAGTGAGTC
