[The description below was written by a language model from this plasmid's Addgene catalogue record.]
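Description:
pJC152.3-spp-18 is a small bacterial plasmid carrying a 286 bp fragment of spp-18 from the planarian Schmidtea mediterranea, cloned into the pJC53.2 backbone (about 3.2 kb without insert). pJC53.2 is a T/A cloning vector built for in vitro transcription rather than for expression in cells. The insert was introduced at Eam1105I sites, which were destroyed in the process; digestion with this enzyme is a common way of generating the single-base overhangs that accept PCR products in T/A cloning. The plasmid is maintained at high copy number in E. coli and is selected with both ampicillin and kanamycin. No feature table accompanies the record, so the origin of replication and the exact layout of the resistance genes are not stated.

The useful part of the construct is the set of phage RNA polymerase promoters around the insert. According to the depositor's comments, transcription with T7 RNA polymerase yields double-stranded RNA, which implies that T7 promoters read into the insert from both sides so that the two complementary strands are made and can anneal. SP6 and T3 polymerases each produce a single-stranded transcript; as the SP6 and T3 sites lie on opposite sides of the insert (they serve as the 5′ and 3′ sequencing primer sites), they give sense and antisense riboprobes. Which polymerase gives the antisense strand depends on insert orientation, which is not recorded.

The plasmid therefore serves as a template for two things: dsRNA for RNA interference knockdown of spp-18, and labelled probes for in situ hybridisation to map its expression. It comes from a genome-wide study of peptide hormones and their role in planarian germline development.
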