Addgene plasmid #26496: pJC152.3-spp-18
Depositing lab: Phillip Newmark. Depositing organization: University of Illinois at Urbana-Champaign. Publication: Genome-wide analyses reveal a role for peptide hormones in planarian germline development. Collins JJ, Hou X, Romanova EV, Lambrus BG, Miller CM, Saberi A, Sweedler JV, Newmark PA. PLoS Biol. 2010 . 8(10):e1000509. 10.1371/journal.pbio.1000509 PubMed 20967238.
Backbone
  Vector backbone: pJC53.2
  Backbone size w/o insert (bp): 3240
  Vector type: T/A Cloning Vector for dsRNA generation and the generation of sense and anti-sense probes
Growth in bacteria
  Bacterial resistance: Ampicillin and Kanamycin, 100 & 50 μg/mL
  Growth temperature: 37°C
  Growth strain: DH5alpha
  Copy number: High Copy
Gene/Insert
  Gene/Insert name: spp-18
  Species: S. mediterranea (planarian)
  Insert size (bp): 286
  GenBank ID: GU295184
  Cloning method: Restriction Enzyme; 5′ cloning site Eam1105I (destroyed during cloning); 3′ cloning site Eam1105I (destroyed during cloning)
  Sequencing primers: 5′ SP6; 3′ T3
Terms and licenses: Academic/Nonprofit Terms; Industry Terms: Not Available to Industry
Depositor comments: dsRNA can be generated by in vitro transcription with T7 RNA polymerase and single stranded probes can be generated with SP6 or T3 RNA polymerases.
How to cite: pJC152.3-spp-18 was a gift from Phillip Newmark (Addgene plasmid # 26496 ; http://n2t.net/addgene:26496 ; RRID:Addgene_26496)
